Addgene plasmid #206990: pDNR-gRNA
Purpose: A plasmid for expression of SaCas9-sgRNA targeting donor plasmids
Depositing lab: Alejandro Chavez. Depositing organization: University of California, San Diego (UCSD). Publication: High-throughput tagging of endogenous loci for rapid characterization of protein function. Kim J, Kratz AF, Chen S, Sheng J, Kim HK, Zhang L, Singh BK, Chavez A. Sci Adv. 2024 May 3;10(18):eadg8771. doi: 10.1126/sciadv.adg8771. Epub 2024 May 1. PubMed 38691600.
Backbone
  Vector backbone: pSB700-SaCas9-gRNA
  Vector type: Mammalian Expression
  Selectable markers: Zeocin
Growth in bacteria
  Bacterial resistance: Ampicillin, 100 μg/mL
  Growth temperature: 37°C
  Growth strain: NEB Stable
  Copy number: High Copy
Gene/Insert
  Gene/Insert name: Donor plasmid-targeting SaCas9-gRNA
  gRNA/shRNA sequence: GAATCGACTCGAACTTCGTGTGTTTTAGTACTCTGGAAACAGAATCTACTAAAACAAGGCAAAATGCCGTGTTTATCTCGTCAACTTGTTGGCGAGA
  Promoter: U6
  Cloning method: Gateway Cloning
  Sequencing primers: 5′ U6 promoter
Terms and licenses: Academic/Nonprofit Terms; Industry Terms: Not Available to Industry
Depositor comments: Please visit https://www.biorxiv.org/content/10.1101/2022.11.16.516691v1 for bioRxiv preprint.
How to cite: pDNR-gRNA was a gift from Alejandro Chavez (Addgene plasmid # 206990 ; http://n2t.net/addgene:206990 ; RRID:Addgene_206990)
