[The description below was written by a language model from this plasmid's Addgene catalogue record and pLannotate feature annotations shown in this document.]
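Description:
pDNR-gRNA is a mammalian expression plasmid built on the pSB700-SaCas9-gRNA backbone that delivers a single guide RNA for Staphylococcus aureus Cas9. A human U6 RNA polymerase III promoter drives a spacer fused to the Sa gRNA scaffold. According to the record, the spacer is directed against donor plasmids rather than a genomic locus. No Cas9 coding sequence is annotated, so the nuclease must be supplied from another construct. In the context of the associated work on high-throughput tagging of endogenous loci, such a guide would serve to cut co-delivered donor plasmids and release their payload for integration, although the record gives no further detail on the mechanism.

Although catalogued simply as a mammalian expression vector, the feature table shows a lentiviral transfer architecture. HIV-1 LTR sequences flank the Ψ packaging signal with an adjoining gag fragment, the RRE for Rev-dependent nuclear export, and the cPPT/CTS. These are followed by the U6-gRNA cassette. Downstream of it, a CAG-type promoter (CMV enhancer, chicken β-actin promoter and chimeric intron) expresses BleoR, which allows Zeocin selection of mammalian cells. A WPRE after this marker enhances transcript expression. Both LTRs are labelled by the annotation software as truncated 5' LTRs with adjacent nef fragments, so their exact nature, such as self-inactivating status, cannot be determined from the table. The CMV enhancer appears split only because the circular sequence is numbered from within it.

In bacteria the plasmid is maintained at high copy through a ColE1/pUC-type origin and selected with ampicillin via AmpR. Residual lac promoter/operator elements and an SV40 poly(A) signal sit in the backbone. The cloning method is listed as Gateway, though no att sites are annotated.
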