Features (pLannotate 1.2.2; 25 found; start..end, strand, type, name):
      1..304     +  enhancer       CMV enhancer: human cytomegalovirus immediate early enhancer
    306..579     +  promoter       chicken β-actin promoter: No description available
    580..1596    +  intron         chimeric intron: chimera between introns from chicken β-actin and rabbit β-globin
   1636..2007    +  CDS            BleoR: antibiotic-binding protein; Sh ble from Streptoalloteichus hindustanus; confers resistance to bleomycin, phleomycin, and Zeocin™
   2031..2619    +  misc_feature   WPRE: woodchuck hepatitis virus posttranscriptional regulatory element
   2636..3154    +  CDS            nef (fragment): NEF_HV1BR - Experimental evidence at protein level: Swiss-Prot protein existence level 1. Extracellular Nef protein targets CD4(+) T-lymphocytes for apoptosis by interacting with CXCR4 surface receptors (PubMed:14990729). From Human immunodeficiency virus type 1 group M subtype B (isolate BRU/LAI) (HIV-1).
   3202..3459    +  LTR            5' LTR (truncated): truncated 5' long terminal repeat (LTR) from HIV-1
   3612..3628    -  protein_bind   lac operator: The lac repressor binds to the lac operator to inhibit transcription in E. coli. This inhibition can be relieved by adding lactose or isopropyl-β-D-thiogalactopyranoside (IPTG). lac repressor encoded by lacI
   3636..3666    -  promoter       lac promoter: promoter for the E. coli lac operon
   3681..3702    -  protein_bind   CAP binding site: CAP binding activates transcription in the presence of cAMP. E. coli catabolite activator protein
   3715..3807    -  CDS            lacI (fragment): lac repressor; lacI; The lac repressor binds to the lac operator to inhibit transcription in E. coli. This inhibition can be relieved by adding lactose or isopropyl-β-D-thiogalactopyranoside (IPTG).
   3990..4578    -  rep_origin     ori: high-copy-number ColE1/pMB1/pBR322/pUC origin of replication
   4749..5609    -  CDS            AmpR: β-lactamase; bla; confers resistance to ampicillin, carbenicillin, and related antibiotics
   5610..5714    -  promoter       AmpR promoter: bla
   5762..5896    +  polyA_signal   SV40 poly(A) signal: SV40 polyadenylation signal
   6063..6392    +  CDS            nef (fragment): NEF_HV1BR - Experimental evidence at protein level: Swiss-Prot protein existence level 1. Extracellular Nef protein targets CD4(+) T-lymphocytes for apoptosis by interacting with CXCR4 surface receptors (PubMed:14990729). From Human immunodeficiency virus type 1 group M subtype B (isolate BRU/LAI) (HIV-1).
   6440..6697    +  LTR            5' LTR (truncated): truncated 5' long terminal repeat (LTR) from HIV-1
   6744..6869    +  misc_feature   HIV-1 Ψ: packaging signal of human immunodeficiency virus type 1
   6853..7191    +  CDS            HIV-1 gag (fragment): gag protein from human immunodeficiency virus 1; gag
   7366..7599    +  misc_feature   RRE: The Rev response element (RRE) of HIV-1 allows for Rev-dependent mRNA export from the nucleus to the cytoplasm.
   7976..8076    +  CDS            Rev (fragment): human immunodeficiency virus 1 (HIV-1) Rev protein; rev; enhances nuclear export of unspliced and incompletely spliced viral mRNAs
   8091..8206    +  misc_feature   cPPT/CTS: central polypurine tract and central termination sequence of HIV-1 (lacking the first T)
   8309..8549    +  promoter       U6 promoter: RNA polymerase III promoter for human U6 snRNA
   8579..8654    +  misc_RNA       Sa gRNA scaffold: guide RNA scaffold for the Staphylococcus aureus CRISPR/Cas9 system
   8695..8727    +  enhancer       CMV enhancer (fragment): human cytomegalovirus immediate early enhancer
>Addgene plasmid #206990 | pDNR-gRNA | addgene full sequence | sequence record 410556 | Addgene NGS Result
CGTTACATAACTTACGGTAAATGGCCCGCCTGGCTGACCGCCCAACGACCCCCGCCCATTGACGTCAATA
ATGACGTATGTTCCCATAGTAACGCCAATAGGGACTTTCCATTGACGTCAATGGGTGGAGTATTTACGGT
AAACTGCCCACTTGGCAGTACATCAAGTGTATCATATGCCAAGTACGCCCCCTATTGACGTCAATGACGG
TAAATGGCCCGCCTGGCATTATGCCCAGTACATGACCTTATGGGACTTTCCTACTTGGCAGTACATCTAC
GTATTAGTCATCGCTATTACCATGGTCGAGGTGAGCCCCACGTTCTGCTTCACTCTCCCCATCTCCCCCC
CCTCCCCACCCCCAATTTTGTATTTATTTATTTTTTAATTATTTTGTGCAGCGATGGGGGCGGGGGGGGG
GGGCGCGCGCCAGGCGGGGCGGGGSGGGGGGGGGGGGGGGGSGGGGSGRGGCGGAGAGGTGCGGCGGCAG
CCAATCAGAGCGGCGCGCTCCGAAAGTTTCCTTTTATGGCGAGGCGGCGGCGGCGGCGGCCCTATAAAAA
GCGAAGCGCGCGGCGGGCGGGAGTCGCTGCGCGCTGCCTTCGCCCCGTGCCCCGCTCCGCCGCCGCCTCG
CGCCGCCCGCCCCGGCTCTGACTGACCGCGTTACTCCCACAGGTGAGCGGGCGGGACGGCCCTTCTCCTC
CGGGCTGTAATTAGCGCTTGGTTTAATGACGGCTTGTTTCTTTTCTGTGGCTGCGTGAAAGCCTTGAGGG
GCTCCGGGAGGGCCCTTTGTGCGGGGGGAGCGGCTCGGGGGGTGCGTGCGTGTGTGTGTGCGTGGGGAGC
GCCGCGTGCGGCTCCGCGCTGCCCGGCGGCTGTGAGCGCTGCGGGCGCGGCGCGGGGCTTTGTGCGCTCC
GCAGTGTGCGCGAGGGGAGCGCGGCCGGGGGCGGTGCCCCGCGGTGCGGGGGGGGCTGCGAGGGGAACAA
AGGCTGCGTGCGGGGTGTGTGCGTGGGGGGGTGAGCAGGGGGTGTGGGCGCGTCGGTCGGGCTGCAACCC
CCCCTGCACCCCCCTCCCCGAGTTGCTGAGCACGGCCCGGCTTCGGGTGCGGGGCTCCGTACGGGGCGTG
GCGCGGGGCTCGCCGTGCCGGGCGGGGGGTGGCGGCAGGKGGGGGTGCCGGGCGGGGCGGGGCCGCCTCG
GGCCGGGGRGGGCTCGGGGGAGGGGCGCGGCGGCCCCCGGAGCGCCGGCGGCTGTCGAGGCGCGGCGAGC
CGCAGCCATTGCCTTTTATGGTAATCGTGCGAGAGGGCGCAGGGACTTCCTTTGTCCCAAATCTGTGCGG
AGCCGAAATCTGGGAGGCGCCGCCGCACCCCCTCTAGCGGGCGCGGGGCGAAGCGGTGCGGCGCCGGCAG
GAAGGAAATGGGCGGGGAGGGCCTTCGTGCGTCGCCGCGCCGCCGTCCCCTTCTCCCTCTCCAGCCTCGG
GGCTGTCCGCGGGGGGACGGCTGCCTTCGGGGGGGACGGGGCAGGGCGGGGTTCGGCTTCTGGCGTGTGA
CCGGCGGCTCTAGAGCCTCTGCTAACCATGTTCATGCCTTCTTCTTTTTCCTACAGCTCCTGGGCAACGT
GCTGGTTATTGTGGCCACCATGAGTGCCAAGTTGACCAGTGCCGTTCCGGTGCTCACCGCGCGCGACGTC
GCCGGAGCGGTCGAGTTCTGGACCGACCGGCTCGGGTTCTCCCGGGACTTCGTGGAGGACGACTTCGCCG
GTGTGGTCCGGGACGACGTGACCCTGTTCATCAGCGCGGTCCAGGACCAGGTGGTGCCGGACAACACCCT
GGCCTGGGTGTGGGTGCGCGGCCTGGACGAGCTGTACGCCGAGTGGTCGGAGGTCGTGTCCACGAACTTC
CGGGACGCCTCCGGGCCGGCCATGACCGAGATCGGCGAGCAGCCGTGGGGGCGGGAGTTCGCCCTGCGCG
ACCCGGCCGGCAACTGCGTGCACTTCGTGGCCGAGGAGCAGGACTGATGTACAAGTAAAGCGTCTGGAAC
AATCAACCTCTGGATTACAAAATTTGTGAAAGATTGACTGGTATTCTTAACTATGTTGCTCCTTTTACGC
TATGTGGATACGCTGCTTTAATGCCTTTGTATCATGCTATTGCTTCCCGTATGGCTTTCATTTTCTCCTC
CTTGTATAAATCCTGGTTGCTGTCTCTTTATGAGGAGTTGTGGCCCGTTGTCAGGCAACGTGGCGTGGTG
TGCACTGTGTTTGCTGACGCAACCCCCACTGGTTGGGGCATTGCCACCACCTGTCAGCTCCTTTCCGGGA
CTTTCGCTTTCCCCCTCCCTATTGCCACGGCGGAACTCATCGCCGCCTGCCTTGCCCGCTGCTGGACAGG
GGCTCGGCTGTTGGGCACTGACAATTCCGTGGTGTTGTCGGGGAAGCTGACGTCCTTTCCATGGCTGCTC
GCCTGTGTTGCCACCTGGATTCTGCGCGGGACGTCCTTCTGCTACGTCCCTTCGGCCCTCAATCCAGCGG
ACCTTCCTTCCCGCGGCCTGCTGCCGGCTCTGCGGCCTCTTCCGCGTCTTCGCCTTCGCCCTCAGACGAG
TCGGATCTCCCTTTGGGCCGCCTCCCCGCCTGGAATTAATTCTGCAGTCGAGACCTAGAAAAACATGGAG
CAATCACAAGTAGCAATACAGCAGCTACCAATGCTGATTGTGCCTGGCTAGAAGCACAAGAGGAGGAGGA
GGTGGGTTTTCCAGTCACACCTCAGGTACCTTTAAGACCAATGACTTACAAGGCAGCTGTAGATCTTAGC
CACTTTTTAAAAGAAAAGAGGGGACTGGAAGGGCTAATTCACTCCCAACGAAGACAAGATATCCTTGATC
TGTGGATCTACCACACACAAGGCTACTTCCCTGATTAGCAGAACTACACACCAGGGCCAGGGGTCAGATA
TCCACTGACCTTTGGATGGTGCTACAAGCTAGTACCAGTTGAGCCAGATAAGGTAGAAGAGGCCAATAAA
GGAGAGAACACCAGCTTGTTACACCCTGTGAGCCTGCATGGGATGGATGACCCGGAGAGAGAAGTGTTAG
AGTGGAGGTTTGACAGCCGCCTAGCATTTCATCACGTGGCCCGAGAGCTGCATCCGGAGTACTTCAAGAA
CTGCTGATATCGAGCTTGCTACAAGGGACTTTCCGCTGGGGACTTTCCAGGGAGGCGTGGCCTGGGCGGG
ACTGGGGAGTGGCGAGCCCTCAGATCCTGCATATAAGCAGCTGCTTTTTGCCTGTACTGGGTCTCTCTGG
TTAGACCAGATCTGAGCCTGGGAGCTCTCTGGCTAACTAGGGAACCCACTGCTTAAGCCTCAATAAAGCT
TGCCTTGAGTGCTTCAAGTAGTGTGTGCCCGTCTGTTGTGTGACTCTGGTAACTAGAGATCCCTCAGACC
CTTTTAGTCAGTGTGGAAAATCTCTAGCAGTAGTAGTTCATGTCATCTTATTATTCAGTATTTATAACTT
GCAAAGAAATGAATATCAGAGAGTGAGAGGCCTTGACATTGCTAGCGTTTTACCGTCGACCTCTAGCTAG
AGCTTGGCGTAATCATGGTCATAGCTGTTTCCTGTGTGAAATTGTTATCCGCTCACAATTCCACACAACA
TACGAGCCGGAAGCATAAAGTGTAAAGCCTGGGGTGCCTAATGAGTGAGCTAACTCACATTAATTGCGTT
GCGCTCACTGCCCGCTTTCCAGTCGGGAAACCTGTCGTGCCAGCTGCATTAATGAATCGGCCAACGCGCG
GGGAGAGGCGGTTTGCGTATTGGGCGCTCTTCCGCTTCCTCGCTCACTGACTCGCTGCGCTCGGTCGTTC
GGCTGCGGCGAGCGGTATCAGCTCACTCAAAGGCGGTAATACGGTTATCCACAGAATCAGGGGATAACGC
AGGAAAGAACATGTGAGCAAAAGGCCAGCAAAAGGCCAGGAACCGTAAAAAGGCCGCGTTGCTGGCGTTT
TTCCATAGGCTCCGCCCCCCTGACGAGCATCACAAAAATCGACGCTCAAGTCAGAGGTGGCGAAACCCGA
CAGGACTATAAAGATACCAGGCGTTTCCCCCTGGAAGCTCCCTCGTGCGCTCTCCTGTTCCGACCCTGCC
GCTTACCGGATACCTGTCCGCCTTTCTCCCTTCGGGAAGCGTGGCGCTTTCTCATAGCTCACGCTGTAGG
TATCTCAGTTCGGTGTAGGTCGTTCGCTCCAAGCTGGGCTGTGTGCACGAACCCCCCGTTCAGCCCGACC
GCTGCGCCTTATCCGGTAACTATCGTCTTGAGTCCAACCCGGTAAGACACGACTTATCGCCACTGGCAGC
AGCCACTGGTAACAGGATTAGCAGAGCGAGGTATGTAGGCGGTGCTACAGAGTTCTTGAAGTGGTGGCCT
AACTACGGCTACACTAGAAGAACAGTATTTGGTATCTGCGCTCTGCTGAAGCCAGTTACCTTCGGAAAAA
GAGTTGGTAGCTCTTGATCCGGCAAACAAACCACCGCTGGTAGCGGTGGTTTTTTTGTTTGCAAGCAGCA
GATTACGCGCAGAAAAAAAGGATCTCAAGAAGATCCTTTGATCTTTTCTACGGGGTCTGACGCTCAGTGG
AACGAAAACTCACGTTAAGGGATTTTGGTCATGAGATTATCAAAAAGGATCTTCACCTAGATCCTTTTAA
ATTAAAAATGAAGTTTTAAATCAATCTAAAGTATATATGAGTAAACTTGGTCTGACAGTTACCAATGCTT
AATCAGTGAGGCACCTATCTCAGCGATCTGTCTATTTCGTTCATCCATAGTTGCCTGACTCCCCGTCGTG
TAGATAACTACGATACGGGAGGGCTTACCATCTGGCCCCAGTGCTGCAATGATACCGCGAGACCCACGCT
CACCGGCTCCAGATTTATCAGCAATAAACCAGCCAGCCGGAAGGGCCGAGCGCAGAAGTGGTCCTGCAAC
TTTATCCGCCTCCATCCAGTCTATTAATTGTTGCCGGGAAGCTAGAGTAAGTAGTTCGCCAGTTAATAGT
TTGCGCAACGTTGTTGCCATTGCTACAGGCATCGTGGTGTCACGCTCGTCGTTTGGTATGGCTTCATTCA
GCTCCGGTTCCCAACGATCAAGGCGAGTTACATGATCCCCCATGTTGTGCAAAAAAGCGGTTAGCTCCTT
CGGTCCTCCGATCGTTGTCAGAAGTAAGTTGGCCGCAGTGTTATCACTCATGGTTATGGCAGCACTGCAT
AATTCTCTTACTGTCATGCCATCCGTAAGATGCTTTTCTGTGACTGGTGAGTACTCAACCAAGTCATTCT
GAGAATAGTGTATGCGGCGACCGAGTTGCTCTTGCCCGGCGTCAATACGGGATAATACCGCGCCACATAG
CAGAACTTTAAAAGTGCTCATCATTGGAAAACGTTCTTCGGGGCGAAAACTCTCAAGGATCTTACCGCTG
TTGAGATCCAGTTCGATGTAACCCACTCGTGCACCCAACTGATCTTCAGCATCTTTTACTTTCACCAGCG
TTTCTGGGTGAGCAAAAACAGGAAGGCAAAATGCCGCAAAAAAGGGAATAAGGGCGACACGGAAATGTTG
AATACTCATACTCTTCCTTTTTCAATATTATTGAAGCATTTATCAGGGTTATTGTCTCATGAGCGGATAC
ATATTTGAATGTATTTAGAAAAATAAACAAATAGGGGTTCCGCGCACATTTCCCCGAAAAGTGCCACCTG
ACGTCGACGGATCGGGAGATCAACTTGTTTATTGCAGCTTATAATGGTTACAAATAAAGCAATAGCATCA
CAAATTTCACAAATAAAGCATTTTTTTCACTGCATTCTAGTTGTGGTTTGTCCAAACTCATCAATGTATC
TTATCATGTCTGGATCAACTGGATAACTCAAGCTAACCAAAATCATCCCAAACTTCCCACCCCATACCCT
ATTACCACTGCCAATTACCTGTGGTTTCATTTACTCTAAACCTGTGATTCCTCTGAATTATTTTCATTTT
AAAGAAATTGTATTTGTTAAATATGTACTACAAACTTAGTAGTTGGAAGGGCTAATTCACTCCCAAAGAA
GACAAGATATCCTTGATCTGTGGATCTACCACACACAAGGCTACTTCCCTGATTAGCAGAACTACACACC
AGGGCCAGGGGTCAGATATCCACTGACCTTTGGATGGTGCTACAAGCTAGTACCAGTTGAGCCAGATAAG
GTAGAAGAGGCCAATAAAGGAGAGAACACCAGCTTGTTACACCCTGTGAGCCTGCATGGGATGGATGACC
CGGAGAGAGAAGTGTTAGAGTGGAGGTTTGACAGCCGCCTAGCATTTCATCACGTGGCCCGAGAGCTGCA
TCCGGAGTACTTCAAGAACTGCTGATATCGAGCTTGCTACAAGGGACTTTCCGCTGGGGACTTTCCAGGG
AGGCGTGGCCTGGGCGGGACTGGGGAGTGGCGAGCCCTCAGATCCTGCATATAAGCAGCTGCTTTTTGCC
TGTACTGGGTCTCTCTGGTTAGACCAGATCTGAGCCTGGGAGCTCTCTGGCTAACTAGGGAACCCACTGC
TTAAGCCTCAATAAAGCTTGCCTTGAGTGCTTCAAGTAGTGTGTGCCCGTCTGTTGTGTGACTCTGGTAA
CTAGAGATCCCTCAGACCCTTTTAGTCAGTGTGGAAAATCTCTAGCAGTGGCGCCCGAACAGGGACTTGA
AAGCGAAAGGGAAACCAGAGGAGCTCTCTCGACGCAGGACTCGGCTTGCTGAAGCGCGCACGGCAAGAGG
CGAGGGGCGGCGACTGGTGAGTACGCCAAAAATTTTGACTAGCGGAGGCTAGAAGGAGAGAGATGGGTGC
GAGAGCGTCAGTATTAAGCGGGGGAGAATTAGATCGCGATGGGAAAAAATTCGGTTAAGGCCAGGGGGAA
AGAAAAAATATAAATTAAAACATATAGTATGGGCAAGCAGGGAGCTAGAACGATTCGCAGTTAATCCTGG
CCTGTTAGAAACATCAGAAGGCTGTAGACAAATACTGGGACAGCTACAACCATCCCTTCAGACAGGATCA
GAAGAACTTAGATCATTATATAATACAGTAGCAACCCTCTATTGTGTGCATCAAAGGATAGAGATAAAAG
ACACCAAGGAAGCTTTAGACAAGATAGAGGAAGAGCAAAACAAAAGTAAGACCACCGCACAGCAAGCGGC
CGGCCGCTGATCTTCAGACCTGGAGGAGGAGATATGAGGGACAATTGGAGAAGTGAATTATATAAATATA
AAGTAGTAAAAATTGAACCATTAGGAGTAGCACCCACCAAGGCAAAGAGAAGAGTGGTGCAGAGAGAAAA
AAGAGCAGTGGGAATAGGAGCTTTGTTCCTTGGGTTCTTGGGAGCAGCAGGAAGCACTATGGGCGCAGCG
TCAATGACGCTGACGGTACAGGCCAGACAATTATTGTCTGGTATAGTGCAGCAGCAGAACAATTTGCTGA
GGGCTATTGAGGCGCAACAGCATCTGTTGCAACTCACAGTCTGGGGCATCAAGCAGCTCCAGGCAAGAAT
CCTGGCTGTGGAAAGATACCTAAAGGATCAACAGCTCCTGGGGATTTGGGGTTGCTCTGGAAAACTCATT
TGCACCACTGCTGTGCCTTGGAATGCTAGTTGGAGTAATAAATCTCTGGAACAGATTTGGAATCACACGA
CCTGGATGGAGTGGGACAGAGAAATTAACAATTACACAAGCTTAATACACTCCTTAATTGAAGAATCGCA
AAACCAGCAAGAAAAGAATGAACAAGAATTATTGGAATTAGATAAATGGGCAAGTTTGTGGAATTGGTTT
AACATAACAAATTGGCTGTGGTATATAAAATTATTCATAATGATAGTAGGAGGCTTGGTAGGTTTAAGAA
TAGTTTTTGCTGTACTTTCTATAGTGAATAGAGTTAGGCAGGGATATTCACCATTATCGTTTCAGACCCA
CCTCCCAACCCCGAGGGGACCCGACAGGCCCGAAGGAATAGAAGAAGAAGGTGGAGAGAGAGACAGAGAC
AGATCCATTCGATTAGTGAACGGATCTCGACGGTATCGCCTTTAAAAGAAAAGGGGGGATTGGGGGGTAC
AGTGCAGGGGAAAGAATAGTAGACATAATAGCAACAGACATACAAACTAAAGAATTACAAAAACAAATTA
CAAAAATTCAAAATTTTCGGGTTTATTACAGGGACAGCAGAGATCCAGTTTATCATTAGTGAACGGATCT
CGACGGTATCGATCACGAGACTAGCCTCGAGCGGCCGCCCCCTTCACCGAGGGCCTATTTCCCATGATTC
CTTCATATTTGCATATACGATACAAGGCTGTTAGAGAGATAATTGGAATTAATTTGACTGTAAACACAAA
GATATTAGTACAAAATACGTGACGTAGAAAGTAATAATTTCTTGGGTAGTTTGCAGTTTTAAAATTATGT
TTTAAAATGGACTATCATATGCTTACCGTAACTTGAAAGTATTTCGATTTCTTGGCTTTATATATCTTGT
GGAAAGGACGAAACACCGAATCGACTCGAACTTCGTGTGTTTTAGTACTCTGGAAACAGAATCTACTAAA
ACAAGGCAAAATGCCGTGTTTATCTCGTCAACTTGTTGGCGAGATTTTTTTGAATTCTCGACCTCGAGAC
AAATGGCAGTATTCGTCATTAGTTCATAGCCCATATATGGAGTTCCG
